Addgene plasmid #49054: CAG-GFP/cre
Purpose: Retroviral vector contains CAG promoter , CMV enhancer and a large synthetic intron that used to allow the ubiquitous expression of GFP-fused Cre recombinase
Depositing lab: Fred Gage. Depositing organization: Salk Institute for Biological Studies. Publication: Retrovirus-mediated single-cell gene knockout technique in adult newborn neurons in vivo. Tashiro A, Zhao C, Gage FH. Nat Protoc. 2006;1(6):3049-55. 10.1038/nprot.2006.473 PubMed 17406567.
Backbone
  Vector backbone: CAG-GFP
  Backbone manufacturer: Gage lab (Addgene plasmid# 16664)
  Backbone size w/o insert (bp): 6817
  Total vector size (bp): 8681
  Modifications to backbone: vector backbone based on the pCL system by Naviaux et al.,J. Virol. 70, 5701–5705 (1996).
  Vector type: Mammalian Expression, Retroviral
Growth in bacteria
  Bacterial resistance: Ampicillin, 100 μg/mL
  Growth temperature: 37°C
  Growth strain: Top10
  Copy number: High Copy
Gene/Insert
  Gene/Insert name: GFP/Cre (alt name: GFP-fused Cre recombinase)
  Species: Synthetic
  Insert size (bp): 1870
  Promoter: CAG
  Cloning method: Unknown
  Sequencing primers: 5′ CTC GGC AAC GTG CTG GTT GTT; 3′ CAACATAGTTAAGAATACCAGTC
Terms and licenses: Academic/Nonprofit Terms; Industry Terms: Not Available to Industry
How to cite: CAG-GFP/cre was a gift from Fred Gage (Addgene plasmid # 49054 ; http://n2t.net/addgene:49054 ; RRID:Addgene_49054)
