[The description below was written by a language model from this plasmid's Addgene catalogue record and pLannotate feature annotations shown in this document.]
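Description:
CAG-GFP/cre is a Moloney murine leukemia virus-type retroviral vector for mammalian expression, built on the CAG-GFP backbone, which itself derives from the pCL retroviral system. It is maintained in E. coli as a high-copy plasmid through a ColE1/pUC-type origin and selected with ampicillin via the β-lactamase gene. The catalogue lists a total size of 8,681 bp, while the annotated full-sequence record is 8,648 nt.

In the annotated sequence, the viral genome is driven by a hybrid 5' end in which the CMV immediate-early enhancer and promoter precede a truncated 5' LTR, an arrangement that gives strong genomic RNA transcription in transfected packaging cells. This is followed by a Ψ packaging signal and a truncated gag segment lacking its start codon, which together support encapsidation. The internal expression cassette uses the CAG promoter (CMV enhancer, chicken β-actin promoter and a chimeric β-actin/β-globin intron) to express EGFP followed by Cre recombinase, which the record describes as a GFP-fused Cre. A WPRE downstream of the coding sequence enhances transcript stability and expression. The 3' end is annotated both as a ΔU3 LTR fragment and as a Moloney LTR, so the table does not make clear whether the vector is self-inactivating.

Because this type of retrovirus integrates only in dividing cells, and the fusion protein both marks transduced cells with green fluorescence and recombines loxP sites, the vector is suited to cell-autonomous gene deletion in floxed animals. The associated publication describes retrovirus-mediated single-cell gene knockout in adult-born neurons in vivo.
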