Features (pLannotate 1.2.2; 20 found; start..end, strand, type, name):
    135..514     +  enhancer       CMV enhancer: human cytomegalovirus immediate early enhancer
    515..718     +  promoter       CMV promoter: human cytomegalovirus (CMV) immediate early promoter
    719..894     +  LTR            5' LTR (truncated): truncated long terminal repeat from Moloney murine sarcoma virus
   1016..1290    +  misc_feature   MESV Ψ (fragment): packaging signal of murine embryonic stem cell virus
   1357..1773    +  CDS            gag (truncated): truncated Moloney murine leukemia virus (MMLV) gag gene lacking the start codon
   1787..2166    +  enhancer       CMV enhancer: human cytomegalovirus immediate early enhancer
   2168..2289    +  promoter       chicken β-actin promoter (fragment): contains a 21-bp deletion relative to the standard chicken β-actin promoter
   2318..2495    +  promoter       chicken β-actin promoter (fragment): No description available
   2496..3512    +  intron         chimeric intron: chimera between introns from chicken β-actin and rabbit β-globin
   3510..3566    +  CDS            HBB (fragment): HBB_LEPEU - Experimental evidence at protein level: Swiss-Prot protein existence level 1. Involved in oxygen transport from the lung to the various peripheral tissues. From Lepus europaeus (European hare).
   3591..3630    +  misc_feature   MCS (fragment): pBluescript multiple cloning site
   3647..4363    +  CDS            EGFP: EGFP is a basic (constitutively fluorescent) green fluorescent protein published in 1996, derived from Aequorea victoria. It is reported to be a rapidly-maturing weak dimer with moderate acid sensitivity.
   4425..5455    +  CDS            Cre (fragment): site-specific recombinase Cre is a site-specific recombinase from bacteriophage P1. Recombination occurs at loxP sequences.
   5470..6058    +  misc_feature   WPRE: woodchuck hepatitis virus posttranscriptional regulatory element
   6131..6252    +  LTR            3' LTR (ΔU3) (fragment): self-inactivating 3' long terminal repeat (LTR) from Moloney murine leukemia virus
   6253..6722    +  LTR            LTR: long terminal repeat from Moloney murine leukemia virus
   6788..6840    -  CDS            lacI (fragment): lac repressor; lacI; The lac repressor binds to the lac operator to inhibit transcription in E. coli. This inhibition can be relieved by adding lactose or isopropyl-β-D-thiogalactopyranoside (IPTG).
   7023..7611    -  rep_origin     ori: high-copy-number ColE1/pMB1/pBR322/pUC origin of replication
   7771..8631    -  CDS            AmpR: β-lactamase; bla; confers resistance to ampicillin, carbenicillin, and related antibiotics
   8632..8648    -  promoter       AmpR promoter (fragment): bla
>Addgene plasmid #49054 | CAG-GFP/cre | addgene full sequence | sequence record 490793 | Addgene NGS Result
GATCCGGCCATTAGCCATATTATTCATTGGTTATATAGCATAAATCAATATTGGCTATTGGCCATTGCAT
ACGTTGTATCCATATCATAATATGTACATTTATATTGGCTCATGTCCAACATTACCGCCATGTTGACATT
GATTATTGACTAGTTATTAATAGTAATCAATTACGGGGTCATTAGTTCATAGCCCATATATGGAGTTCCG
CGTTACATAACTTACGGTAAATGGCCCGCCTGGCTGACCGCCCAACGACCCCCGCCCATTGACGTCAATA
ATGACGTATGTTCCCATAGTAACGCCAATAGGGACTTTCCATTGACGTCAATGGGTGGAGTATTTACGGT
AAACTGCCCACTTGGCAGTACATCAAGTGTATCATATGCCAAGTACGCCCCCTATTGACGTCAATGACGG
TAAATGGCCCGCCTGGCATTATGCCCAGTACATGACCTTATGGGACTTTCCTACTTGGCAGTACATCTAC
GTATTAGTCATCGCTATTACCATGGTGATGCGGTTTTGGCAGTACATCAATGGGCGTGGATAGCGGTTTG
ACTCACGGGGATTTCCAAGTCTCCACCCCATTGACGTCAATGGGAGTTTGTTTTGGCACCAAAATCAACG
GGACTTTCCAAAATGTCGTAACAACTCCGCCCCATTGACGCAAATGGGCGGTAGGCGTGTACGGTGGGAG
GTCTATATAAGCAGAGCTCAATAAAAGAGCCCACAACCCCTCACTCGGGGCGCCAGTCCTCCGATTGACT
GAGTCGCCCGGGTACCCGTATTCCCAATAAAGCCTCTTGCTGTTTGCATCCGAATCGTGGTCTCGCTGTT
CCTTGGGAGGGTCTCCTCTGAGTGATTGACTACCCACGACGGGGGTCTTTCATTTGGGGGCTCGTCCGGG
ATTTGGAGACCCCTGCCCAGGGACCACCGACCCACCACCGGGAGGTAAGCTGGCCAGCAACTTATCTGTG
TCTGTCCGATTGTCTAGTGTCTATGTTTGATGTTATGCGCCTGCGTCTGTACTAGTTAGCTAACTAGCTC
TGTATCTGGCGGACCCGTGGTGGAACTGACGAGTTCTGAACACCCGGCCGCAACCCTGGGAGACGTCCCA
GGGACTTTGGGGGCCGTTTTTGTGGCCCGACCTGAGGAAGGGAGTCGATGTGGAATCCGACCCCGTCAGG
ATATGTGGTTCTGGTAGGAGACGAGAACCTAAAACAGTTCCCGCCTCCGTCTGAATTTTTGCTTTCGGTT
TGGAACCGAAGCCGCGCGTCTTGTCTGCTGCAGCGCTGCAGCATCGTTCTGTGTTGTCTCTGTCTGACTG
TGTTTCTGTATTTGTCTGAAAATTAGGGCCAGACTGTTACCACTCCCTTAAGTTTGACCTTAGGTCACTG
GAAAGATGTCGAGCGGATCGCTCACAACCAGTCGGTAGATGTCAAGAAGAGACGTTGGGTTACCTTCTGC
TCTGCAGAATGGCCAACCTTTAACGTCGGATGGCCGCGAGACGGCACCTTTAACCGAGACCTCATCACCC
AGGTTAAGATCAAGGTCTTTTCACCTGGCCCGCATGGACACCCAGACCAGGTCCCCTACATCGTGACCTG
GGAAGCCTTGGCTTTTGACCCCCCTCCCTGGGTCAAGCCCTTTGTACACCCTAAGCCTCCGCCTCCTCTT
CCTCCATCCGCCCCGTCTCTCCCCCTTGAACCTCCTCGTTCGACCCCGCCTCGATCCTCCCTTTATCCAG
CCCTCACTCCTTCTCTAGGCGCCGGAATTCGATGTCGACATTGATTATTGACTAGTTATTAATAGTAATC
AATTACGGGGTCATTAGTTCATAGCCCATATATGGAGTTCCGCGTTACATAACTTACGGTAAATGGCCCG
CCTGGCTGACCGCCCAACGACCCCCGCCCATTGACGTCAATAATGACGTATGTTCCCATAGTAACGCCAA
TAGGGACTTTCCATTGACGTCAATGGGTGGAGTATTTACGGTAAACTGCCCACTTGGCAGTACATCAAGT
GTATCATATGCCAAGTACGCCCCCTATTGACGTCAATGACGGTAAATGGCCCGCCTGGCATTATGCCCAG
TACATGACCTTATGGGACTTTCCTACTTGGCAGTACATCTACGTATTAGTCATCGCTATTACCATGGTCG
AGGTGAGCCCCACGTTCTGCTTCACTCTCCCCATCTCCCCCCCCTCCCCACCCCCAATTTTGTATTTATT
TATTTTTTAATTATTTTGTGCAGCGATGGGGGCGGGGGGGGGGGGGGGGGGCTTTTCAGGTGGGGCGGGG
GGGGGGGGGGGGGGGGGGGGGGGGGGGGGCGCGCGCCAGGCGGGGCGGGGCGGGGCGAGGGGCGGGGCGG
GGCGAGGCGGAGAGGTGCGGCGGCAGCCAATCAGAGCGGCGCGCTCCGAAAGTTTCCTTTTATGGCGAGG
CGGCGGCGGCGGCGGCCCTATAAAAAGCGAAGCGCGCGGCGGGCGGGAGTCGCTGCGCGCTGCCTTCGCC
CCGTGCCCCGCTCCGCCGCCGCCTCGCGCCGCCCGCCCCGGCTCTGACTGACCGCGTTACTCCCACAGGT
GAGCGGGCGGGACGGCCCTTCTCCTCCGGGCTGTAATTAGCGCTTGGTTTAATGACGGCTTGTTTCTTTT
CTGTGGCTGCGTGAAAGCCTTGAGGGGCTCCGGGAGGGCCCTTTGTGCGGGGGGAGCGGCTCGGGGGGTG
CGTGCGTGTGTGTGTGCGTGGGGAGCGCCGCGTGCGGCTCCGCGCTGCCCGGCGGCTGTGAGCGCTGCGG
GCGCGGCGCGGGGCTTTGTGCGCTCCGCAGTGTGCGCGAGGGGAGCGCGGCCGGGGGCGGTGCCCCGCGG
TGCGGGGGGGGCTGCGAGGGGAACAAAGGCTGCGTGCGGGGTGTGTGCGTGGGGGGGTGAGCAGGGGGTG
TGGGCGCGTCGGTCGGGCTGCAACCCCCCCTGCACCCCCCTCCCCGAGTTGCTGAGCACGGCCCGGCTTC
GGGTGCGGGGCTCCGTACGGGGCGTGGCGCGGGGCTCGCCGTGCCGGGCGGGGGGTGGCGGCAGGTGGGG
GTGCCGGGCGGGGCGGGGCCGCCTCGGGCCGGGGAGGGCTCGGGGGAGGGGCGCGGCGGCCCCCGGAGCG
CCGGCGGCTGTCGAGGCGCGGCGAGCCGCAGCCATTGCCTTTTATGGTAATCGTGCGAGAGGGCGCAGGG
ACTTCCTTTGTCCCAAATCTGTGCGGAGCCGAAATCTGGGAGGCGCCGCCGCACCCCCTCTAGCGGGCGC
GGGGCGAAGCGGTGCGGCGCCGGCAGGAAGGAAATGGGCGGGGAGGGCCTTCGTGCGTCGCCGCGCCGCC
GTCCCCTTCTCCCTCTCCAGCCTCGGGGCTGTCCGCGGGGGGACGGCTGCCTTCGGGGGGGACGGGGCAG
GGCGGGGTTCGGCTTCTGGCGTGTGACCGGCGGCTCTAGAGCCTCTGCTAACCATGTTCATGCCTTCTTC
TTTTTCCTACAGCTCCTGGGCAACGTGCTGGTTATTGTGCTGTCTCATCATTTTGGCAAAGAATTCGCTA
GCGGATCCGGCCGCCTCGGCCTCTAGAACTAGTGGATCCCCCGGGCTGCAGGAATTCGATGCTACCGGTC
GCCACCATGGTGAGCAAGGGCGAGGAGCTGTTCACCGGGGTGGTGCCCATCCTGGTCGAGCTGGACGGCG
ACGTAAACGGCCACAAGTTCAGCGTGTCCGGCGAGGGCGAGGGCGATGCCACCTACGGCAAGCTGACCCT
GAAGTTCATCTGCACCACCGGCAAGCTGCCCGTGCCCTGGCCCACCCTCGTGACCACCCTGACCTACGGC
GTGCAGTGCTTCAGCCGCTACCCCGACCACATGAAGCAGCACGACTTCTTCAAGTCCGCCATGCCCGAAG
GCTACGTCCAGGAGCGCACCATCTTCTTCAAGGACGACGGCAACTACAAGACCCGCGCCGAGGTGAAGTT
CGAGGGCGACACCCTGGTGAACCGCATCGAGCTGAAGGGCATCGACTTCAAGGAGGACGGCAACATCCTG
GGGCACAAGCTGGAGTACAACTACAACAGCCACAACGTCTATATCATGGCCGACAAGCAGAAGAACGGCA
TCAAGGTGAACTTCAAGATCCGCCACAACATCGAGGACGGCAGCGTGCAGCTCGCCGACCACTACCAGCA
GAACACCCCCATCGGCGACGGCCCCGTGCTGCTGCCCGACAACCACTACCTGAGCACCCAGTCCGCCCTG
AGCAAAGACCCCAACGAGAAGCGCGATCACATGGTCCTGCTGGAGTTCGTGACCGCCGCCGGGATCACTC
TCGGCATGGACGAGCTGTACAAGTCCGGAGAGCAAAAGCTGATTTCTGAGGAGGATCTGGGAGGACCCAA
GAAGAAGAGGAAGGTGTCCAATTTACTGACCGTACACCAAAATTTGCCTGCATTACCGGTCGATGCAACG
AGTGATGAGGTTCGCAAGAACCTGATGGACATGTTCAGGGATCGCCAGGCGTTTTCTGAGCATACCTGGA
AAATGCTTCTGTCCGTTTGCCGGTCGTGGGCGGCATGGTGCAAGTTGAATAACCGGAAATGGTTTCCCGC
AGAACCTGAAGATGTTCGCGATTATCTTCTATATCTTCAGGCGCGCGGTCTGGCAGTAAAAACTATCCAG
CAACATTTGGGCCAGCTAAACATGCTTCATCGTCGGTCCGGGCTGCCACGACCAAGTGACAGCAATGCTG
TTTCACTGGTTATGCGGCGGATCCGAAAAGAAAACGTTGATGCCGGTGAACGTGCAAAACAGGCTCTAGC
GTTCGAACGCACTGATTTCGACCAGGTTCGTTCACTCATGGAAAATAGCGATCGCTGCCAGGATATACGT
AATCTGGCATTTCTGGGGATTGCTTATAACACCCTGTTACGTATAGCCGAAATTGCCAGGATCAGGGTTA
AAGATATCTCACGTACTGACGGTGGGAGAATGTTAATCCATATTGGCAGAACGAAAACGCTGGTTAGCAC
CGCAGGTGTAGAGAAGGCACTTAGCCTGGGGGTAACTAAACTGGTCGAGCGATGGATTTCCGTCTCTGGT
GTAGCTGATGATCCGAATAACTACCTGTTTTGCCGGGTCAGAAAAAATGGTGTTGCCGCGCCATCTGCCA
CCAGCCAGCTATCAACTCGCGCCCTGGAAGGGATTTTTGAAGCAACTCATCGATTGATTTACGGCGCTAA
GGATGACTCTGGTCAGAGATACCTGGCCTGGTCTGGACACAGTGCCCGTGTCGGAGCCGCGCGAGATATG
GCCCGCGCTGGAGTTTCAATACCGGAGATCATGCAAGCTGGTGGCTGGACCAATGTAAATATTGTCATGA
ACTATATCCGTAACCTGGATAGTGAAACAGGGGCAATGGTGCGCCTGCTGGAAGATGGCGATTAGCTCGA
GTTTAAACCAATCAACCTCTGGATTACAAAATTTGTGAAAGATTGACTGGTATTCTTAACTATGTTGCTC
CTTTTACGCTATGTGGATACGCTGCTTTAATGCCTTTGTATCATGCTATTGCTTCCCGTATGGCTTTCAT
TTTCTCCTCCTTGTATAAATCCTGGTTGCTGTCTCTTTATGAGGAGTTGTGGCCCGTTGTCAGGCAACGT
GGCGTGGTGTGCACTGTGTTTGCTGACGCAACCCCCACTGGTTGGGGCATTGCCACCACCTGTCAGCTCC
TTTCCGGGACTTTCGCTTTCCCCCTCCCTATTGCCACGGCGGAACTCATCGCCGCCTGCCTTGCCCGCTG
CTGGACAGGGGCTCGGCTGTTGGGCACTGACAATTCCGTGGTGTTGTCGGGGAAGCTGACGTCCTTTCCA
TGGCTGCTCGCCTGTGTTGCCACCTGGATTCTGCGCGGGACGTCCTTCTGCTACGTCCCTTCGGCCCTCA
ATCCAGCGGACCTTCCTTCCCGCGGCCTGCTGCCGGCTCTGCGGCCTCTTCCGCGTCTTCGCCTTCGCCC
TCAGACGAGTCGGATCTCCCTTTGGGCCGCCTCCCCGCCTGGAATTCGAGCTCGAGCTTGTTAACATCGA
TAAAATAAAAGATTTTATTTAGTCTCCAGAAAAAGGGGGGAATGAAAGACCCCACCTGTAGGTTTGGCAA
GCTAGCTTAAGTAACGCCATTTTGCAAGGCATGGAAAAATACATAACTGAGAATAGAGAAGTTCAGATCA
AGGTCAGGAACAGATGGAACAGCTGAATATGGGCCAAACAGGATATCTGTGGTAAGCAGTTCCTGCCCCG
GCTCAGGGCCAAGAACAGATGGAACAGCTGAATATGGGCCAAACAGGATATCTGTGGTAAGCAGTTCCTG
CCCCGGCTCAGGGCCAAGAACAGATGGTCCCCAGATGCGGTCCAGCCCTCAGCAGTTTCTAGAGAACCAT
CAGATGTTTCCAGGGTGCCCCAAGGACCTGAAATGACCCTGTGCCTTATTTGAACTAACCAATCAGTTCG
CTTCTCGCTTCTGTTCGCGCGCTTCTGCTCCCCGAGCTCAATAAAAGAGCCCACAACCCCTCACTCGGGG
CGCCAGTCCTCCGATTGACTGAGTCGCCCGGGTACCCGTGTATCCAATAAACCCTCTTGCAGTTGCATCC
GACTTGTGGTCTCGCTGTTCCTTGGGAGGGTCTCCTCTGAGTGATTGACTACCCGTCAGCGGGGGTCTTT
CACATGCAGCATGTATCAAAATTAATTTGGTTTTTTTTCTTAAGTATTTACATTAAATGGCCATAGTTGC
ATTAATGAATCGGCCAACGCGCGGGGAGAGGCGGTTTGCGTATTGGGCGCTCTTCCGCTTCCTCGCTCAC
TGACTCGCTGCGCTCGGTCGTTCGGCTGCGGCGAGCGGTATCAGCTCACTCAAAGGCGGTAATACGGTTA
TCCACAGAATCAGGGGATAACGCAGGAAAGAACATGTGAGCAAAAGGCCAGCAAAAGGCCAGGAACCGTA
AAAAGGCCGCGTTGCTGGCGTTTTTCCATAGGCTCCGCCCCCCTGACGAGCATCACAAAAATCGACGCTC
AAGTCAGAGGTGGCGAAACCCGACAGGACTATAAAGATACCAGGCGTTTCCCCCTGGAAGCTCCCTCGTG
CGCTCTCCTGTTCCGACCCTGCCGCTTACCGGATACCTGTCCGCCTTTCTCCCTTCGGGAAGCGTGGCGC
TTTCTCATAGCTCACGCTGTAGGTATCTCAGTTCGGTGTAGGTCGTTCGCTCCAAGCTGGGCTGTGTGCA
CGAACCCCCCGTTCAGCCCGACCGCTGCGCCTTATCCGGTAACTATCGTCTTGAGTCCAACCCGGTAAGA
CACGACTTATCGCCACTGGCAGCAGCCACTGGTAACAGGATTAGCAGAGCGAGGTATGTAGGCGGTGCTA
CAGAGTTCTTGAAGTGGTGGCCTAACTACGGCTACACTAGAAGAACAGTATTTGGTATCTGCGCTCTGCT
GAAGCCAGTTACCTTCGGAAAAAGAGTTGGTAGCTCTTGATCCGGCAAACAAACCACCGCTGGTAGCGGT
GGTTTTTTTGTTTGCAAGCAGCAGATTACGCGCAGAAAAAAAGGATCTCAAGAAGATCCTTTGATCTTTT
CTACGGGGTCTGACGCTCAGTGGAACGAAAACTCACGTTAAGGGATTTTGGTCATGAGATTATCAAAAAG
GATCTTCACCTAGATCCTTTTGCGGCCGCAAATCAATCTAAAGTATATATGAGTAAACTTGGTCTGACAG
TTACCAATGCTTAATCAGTGAGGCACCTATCTCAGCGATCTGTCTATTTCGTTCATCCATAGTTGCCTGA
CTCCCCGTCGTGTAGATAACTACGATACGGGAGGGCTTACCATCTGGCCCCAGTGCTGCAATGATACCGC
GAGACCCACGCTCACCGGCTCCAGATTTATCAGCAATAAACCAGCCAGCCGGAAGGGCCGAGCGCAGAAG
TGGTCCTGCAACTTTATCCGCCTCCATCCAGTCTATTAATTGTTGCCGGGAAGCTAGAGTAAGTAGTTCG
CCAGTTAATAGTTTGCGCAACGTTGTTGCCATTGCTACAGGCATCGTGGTGTCACGCTCGTCGTTTGGTA
TGGCTTCATTCAGCTCCGGTTCCCAACGATCAAGGCGAGTTACATGATCCCCCATGTTGTGCAAAAAAGC
GGTTAGCTCCTTCGGTCCTCCGATCGTTGTCAGAAGTAAGTTGGCCGCAGTGTTATCACTCATGGTTATG
GCAGCACTGCATAATTCTCTTACTGTCATGCCATCCGTAAGATGCTTTTCTGTGACTGGTGAGTACTCAA
CCAAGTCATTCTGAGAATAGTGTATGCGGCGACCGAGTTGCTCTTGCCCGGCGTCAATACGGGATAATAC
CGCGCCACATAGCAGAACTTTAAAAGTGCTCATCATTGGAAAACGTTCTTCGGGGCGAAAACTCTCAAGG
ATCTTACCGCTGTTGAGATCCAGTTCGATGTAACCCACTCGTGCACCCAACTGATCTTCAGCATCTTTTA
CTTTCACCAGCGTTTCTGGGTGAGCAAAAACAGGAAGGCAAAATGCCGCAAAAAAGGGAATAAGGGCGAC
ACGGAAATGTTGAATACTCATACTCTTCCTTTTTCAAT
