>Addgene plasmid #49054 | CAG-GFP/cre | addgene partial sequence | sequence record 73615 | EGFP-C 5'-CATGGTCCTGCTGGAGTTCGTG-3'
GAGCTGTACAAGTCCGGAGAGCAAAAGCTGATTTCTGAGGAGGATCTGGGAGGACCCAAGAAGAAGAGGA
AGGTGTCCAATTTACTGACCGTACACCAAAATTTGCCTGCATTACCGGTCGATGCAACGAGTGATGAGGT
TCGCAAGAACCTGATGGACATGTTCAGGGATCGCCAGGCGTTTTCTGAGCATACCTGGAAAATGCTTCTG
TCCGTTTGCCGGTCGTGGGCGGCATGGTGCAAGTTGAATAACCGGAAATGGTTTCCCGCAGAACCTGAAG
ATGTTCGCGATTATCTTCTATATCTTCAGGCGCGCGGTCTGGCAGTAAAAACTATCCAGCAACATTTGGG
CCAGCTAAACATGCTTCATCGTCGGTCCGGGCTGCCACGACCAAGTGACAGCAATGCTGTTTCACTGGTT
ATGCGGCGGATCCGAAAAGAAAACGTTGATGCCGGTGAACGTGCAAAACAGGCTCTAGCGTTCGAACGCA
CTGATTTCGACCAGGTTCGTTCACTCATGGAAAATAGCGATCGCTGCCAGGATATACGTAATCTGGCATT
TCTGGGGATTGCTTATAACACCCTGTTACGTATAGCCGAAATTGCCAGGATCAGGGTTAAAGATATCTCA
CGTACTGACGGTGGGAGAATGTTAATCCATATTGGCAGAACGAAAACGCTGGTTAGCACCGCAGGTGTAG
AGAAGGCACTTAGCCTGGGGGTAACTAAACTGGTCGAGCGATGGATTTCCGTCTCTGGTGTAGCTGATGA
TCCGAATAACTACCTGTTTTGCCGGGTCAGAAAAAATGGTGTTGCCGCGCCATCTGCCACCAGCCAGCTA
TCAACTCGCGCCCTGGAAGGGATTTTTGAAGCAACTCATCGATTGATTTACGGCGCTAAGGATGACTCTG
GTCA
